Addgene plasmid #51945: pLpA-JNK1
Purpose: Adenoviral vector for JNK1 expression
Depositing lab: Jeffery Molkentin. Publication: c-Jun N-terminal kinases (JNK) antagonize cardiac growth through cross-talk with calcineurin-NFAT signaling. Liang Q, Bueno OF, Wilkins BJ, Kuan CY, Xia Y, Molkentin JD. EMBO J. 2003 Oct 1;22(19):5079-89. 10.1093/emboj/cdg474 PubMed 14517246.
Backbone
  Vector backbone: pACCMVpLpA (pLpA)
  Backbone size w/o insert (bp): 8796
  Vector type: Mammalian Expression
Growth in bacteria
  Bacterial resistance: Ampicillin, 100 μg/mL
  Growth temperature: 37°C
  Growth strain: DH5alpha
  Copy number: Unknown
Gene/Insert
  Gene/Insert name: JNK1 (alt name: Mapk8)
  Species: M. musculus (mouse)
  Entrez Gene: Mapk8 (a.k.a. JNK, JNK1, Prkm8, SAPK1)
  Promoter: CMV
  Cloning method: Restriction Enzyme; 5′ cloning site NotI (destroyed during cloning); 3′ cloning site BamHI (not destroyed)
  Sequencing primers: 5′ CMV-F
Terms and licenses: Academic/Nonprofit Terms; Industry Terms: Not Available to Industry
How to cite: pLpA-JNK1 was a gift from Jeffery Molkentin (Addgene plasmid # 51945 ; http://n2t.net/addgene:51945 ; RRID:Addgene_51945)
