[The description below was written by a language model from this plasmid's Addgene catalogue record.]
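Description:
pLpA-JNK1 is an adenoviral shuttle-type expression plasmid built on the pACCMVpLpA (pLpA) backbone, which is listed at about 8.8 kb without the insert and catalogued as a mammalian expression vector. It is propagated in E. coli under ampicillin selection. The record does not give the copy number or the origin of replication, and no feature table is provided, so the backbone's adenoviral sequences, polyadenylation signal and other elements cannot be described in detail from the information available.

The payload is the mouse JNK1 coding sequence (Mapk8, also known as SAPK1 or Prkm8), which encodes c-Jun N-terminal kinase 1, a stress-activated member of the MAP kinase family. Expression is driven by the CMV promoter, a strong constitutive promoter in most mammalian cell types. The insert was placed by restriction cloning between a 5′ NotI site, which was destroyed in the process, and a 3′ BamHI site, which remains intact. No epitope tags, fusion partners, reporters or mutations are recorded, so the insert appears to be an untagged, wild-type kinase, although the record does not say this explicitly.

The stated purpose is adenoviral expression of JNK1. Plasmids of this type generally supply the CMV-driven expression cassette that is transferred into an adenoviral genome to produce recombinant adenovirus, which allows efficient gene delivery to cells that are hard to transfect. The associated publication examines how JNK signalling antagonises cardiac growth through cross-talk with the calcineurin–NFAT pathway, which suggests the construct was used to overexpress JNK1 in that setting.
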