>Addgene plasmid #51945 | pLpA-JNK1 | addgene partial sequence | sequence record 86347 | CMV-F 5'-CGCAAATGGGCGGTAGGCGTG-3'
AGCAGAGCTCGTTTAGTGAACCGTCAGATCCGGTCGCGCGAATTGGCCGCGATGAGCAGAAGCAAACGTG
ACAACAATTTTTATAGTGTAGAGATTGGAGATTCTACATTCACAGTCCTAAAACGATACCAGAATTTAAA
GCCTATAGGCTCAGGAGCTCAAGGAATAGTGTGTGCAGCTTATGATGCCATTCTTGAAAGAAATGTTGCA
ATCAAGAAGCTCAGCCGGCCATTTCAGAATCAGACCCATGCTAAGCGCGCCTACCGAGAACTAGTTCTTA
TGAAGTGTGTTAATCACAAAAATATAATTGGCCTTTTGAATGTTTTCACACCACAGAAATCCCTAGAAGA
ATTTCAAGATGTTTACATAGTCATGGAGCTCATGGATGCAAATCTTTGCCAAGTGATTCAGATGGAGTTA
GATCATGAAAGAATGTCCTACCTTCTCTATCAAATGCTGTGTGGAATCAAGCACCTTCACTCTGCTGGAA
TTATTCATCGGGACTTAAAGCCTAGTAATATAGTAGTCAAATCAGACTGCACTTTGAAGATTCTTGATTT
TGGACTGGCGAGGACTGCAGGAACGAGTTTTATGATGACGCCTTATGTGGTGACTCGCTACTACAGAGCA
CCAGAGGTCATTCTCGGCATGGGCTACAAGGAGAACGTTGACATTTGGTCAGTTGGGTGCATCATGGGAG
AAATGATCAAAGGTGGTGTTTTGTTCCCAGGTACAGATCATATTGATCAGTGGAATAAAGTTATTGAACA
GCTCGGAACACCTTGTCCTGAATTCATGAAGAAACTACAACCAACAGTAAGGACTTATGTTGAAAACAGG
CCTAAATACGCTGGATATAGCTTTGAGAAACTGTTCCCCGATGTGCTTTTCCCAGCTGACTCAGAGCATA
ACAAACTTAAAGCCAGTCAGGCAAGAGATTTGTTATCCAAAATGCTAGTAATAGATGCATCCAAAAGGAT
CTCCGTAGATGAAGCTCTCCAGCACCCATACATCAACGTCTGGTATGATCCTTCA
